>Addgene plasmid #49463 | HA-HIF1a (S668A) | addgene partial sequence | sequence record 76152 | CMV-F 5'-CGCAAATGGGCGGTAGGCGTG-3'
GCAGAGCTCTCTGGCTAACTAGAGAACCCACTGCTTACTGGCTTATCGAAATTAATACGACTCACTATAG
GGAGACCCAAGCTTACCATGGCCTACCCCTACGACGTGCCCGACTACGCCTCCCTCGGATCCGCCACCAT
GGAGGGCGCCGGCGGCGCGAACGACAAGAAAAAGATAAGTTCTGAACGTCGAAAAGAAAAGTCTCGAGAT
GCAGCCAGATCTCGGCGAAGTAAAGAATCTGAAGTTTTTTATGAGCTTGCTCATCAGTTGCCACTTCCAC
ATAATGTGAGTTCGCATCTTGATAAGGCCTCTGTGATGAGGCTTACCATCAGCTATTTGCGTGTGAGGAA
ACTTCTGGATGCTGGTGATTTGGATATTGAAGATGACATGAAAGCACAGATGAATTGCTTTTATTTGAAA
GCCTTGGATGGTTTTGTTATGGTTCTCACAGATGATGGTGACATGATTTACATTTCTGATAATGTGAACA
AATACATGGGATTAACTCAGTTTGAACTAACTGGACACAGTGTGTTTGATTTTACTCATCCATGTGACCA
TGAGGAAATGAGAGAAATGCTTACACACAGAAATGGCCTTGTGAAAAAGGGTAAAGAACAAAACACACAG
CGAAGCTTTTTTCTCAGAATGAAGTGTACCCTAACTAGCCGAGGAAGAACTATGAACATAAAGTCTGCAA
CATGGAAGGTATTGCACTGCACAGGCCACATTCACGTATATGATACCAACAGTAACCAACCTCAGTGTGG
GTATAAGAAACCACCTATGACCTGCTTGGTGCTGATTTGTGAACCCATTCCTCACCCATCAAATATTGAA
ATTCCTTTAGATAGCAAGACTTTCCTCAGTCGACACAGCCTGGATATGAAATTTTCTTATTGTGATGAAA
GAATTACCGAATTGATGGGATATGAG
