>Addgene plasmid #49463 | HA-HIF1a (S668A) | addgene partial sequence | sequence record 76153 | BGH-rev 5'-TAGAAGGCACAGTCGAGG-3'
TATAGAATAGGGCCCTCTAGATGCATGCTCGAGCGGCCGCCAGTGTGATGGATATCTGCAGAATTGTCAG
TTAACTTGATCCAAAGCTCTGAGTAATTCTTCACCCTGCAGTAGGTTTCTGCTGCCTTGTATAGGAGCAT
TAACTTCACAATCATAACTGGTCAGCTGTGGTAATCCACTTTCATCCATTGATTGCCCCAGCAGTCTACA
TGCTAAATCAGAGGGTATTAAAATAATTGTCTTTTGCTCCATTCCATTCTGTTCACTAGATTTGCATCCT
TTTACACGTTTCCAAGAAAGTGATGTAGTAGCTGCATGATCGTCTGGCTGCTGTAATAATGTTCCAATTC
CTACTGCTTGAAAAAGTGAACCATCATGTTCCATTTTTCGCTTTCTCTGAGCATTCTGCAAAGCTAGTAT
CTTTGGATTTAGTTCTTCCTCAGGAACTGTAGTTCTTTGACTCAAAGCGACAGATAACACGTTAGGGCTT
CTTGGATGAGATTTTTCTGTCTGTTCTATGACTCCTTTTCCTGCTCTGTTTGGTGCGGCTGTCCGACTTT
GAGTATCTCTATATGGTGATGATGTGGCACTAGTAGTTTCTTTATGTATGTGGGTAGGAGATGGAGATGC
AATCAATATTTTAATGTCTTCCATACGGTCTTTTGTCACTGTTTTTAATTCATCAGTGGTGGCAGTGGTA
GTGGTGGCATTAGCAGTAGGTTCTTGTATTTGAGTCTGCTGGAATACTGTAACTGTGCTTTGAGGACTTG
CGCTTTCAGGGCTTGCGGAACTGCTTTCTAATGGTGACAACTGATCGAAGGAACGTAACTGGAAGTCATC
ATCCATTGGGATATAGGGAGCTAACATCT
