[The description below was written by a language model from this plasmid's Addgene catalogue record.]
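Description:
HA-HIF1a (S668A) is a mammalian expression plasmid built on the pcDNA3 backbone, carrying the human hypoxia-inducible factor 1 alpha (HIF1A) coding sequence with serine 668 changed to alanine. The insert of about 2.5 kb was placed between BamHI and EcoRI sites, giving a total plasmid size of roughly 7.9 kb, and it is fused at its N terminus to an HA epitope tag supplied by the backbone, which allows the protein to be detected or immunoprecipitated with anti-HA antibodies. The construct was derived in part from an earlier wild-type HA-HIF1alpha-pcDNA3 plasmid. It is maintained as a high-copy plasmid in E. coli under ampicillin selection, and it carries a neomycin resistance marker so that transfected mammalian cells can be selected with G418.

The record lists T7 as the promoter. In pcDNA3 the T7 promoter sits just upstream of the cloning site and serves for in vitro transcription and as a sequencing primer site, paired here with SP6 on the 3′ side. Expression in mammalian cells from pcDNA3 vectors is normally driven by the backbone's CMV promoter, although the record does not state this explicitly and no feature table is provided to confirm it.

The S668A substitution removes a phosphorylatable residue. According to the associated publication title, CDK1 directly phosphorylates Ser668 to stabilise HIF-1alpha and promote tumour growth, so this construct serves as a non-phosphorylatable mutant. It is typically compared with wild-type HA-HIF-1alpha to study how phosphorylation at this site affects the protein's stability and function.
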