Addgene plasmid #49463: HA-HIF1a (S668A)
Purpose: HA-tagged HIF-1a Ser668 resuide mutated to Ala
Depositing lab: Wafik El-Deiry. Depositing organization: Pennsylvania State University, College of Medicine. Publication: CDK1 stabilizes HIF-1alpha via direct phosphorylation of Ser668 to promote tumor growth. Warfel NA, Dolloff NG, Dicker DT, Malysz J, El-Deiry WS. Cell Cycle. 2013 Oct 25;12(23). 10.4161/cc.26930 PubMed 24189531.
Backbone
  Vector backbone: pcDNA3
  Backbone manufacturer: invitrogen
  Backbone size w/o insert (bp): 5433
  Total vector size (bp): 7938
  Vector type: Mammalian Expression
  Selectable markers: Neomycin (select with G418)
Growth in bacteria
  Bacterial resistance: Ampicillin, 100 μg/mL
  Growth temperature: 37°C
  Growth strain: DH5alpha
  Copy number: High Copy
Gene/Insert
  Gene/Insert name: Hypoxia inducible factor 1 alpha (alt name: HIF-1a)
  Species: H. sapiens (human)
  Insert size (bp): 2505
  Mutation: Serine 668 to Alanine
  GenBank ID: NM_001530
  Entrez Gene: HIF1A (a.k.a. HIF-1-alpha, HIF-1A, HIF-1alpha, HIF1, HIF1-ALPHA, MOP1, PASD8, bHLHe78)
  Promoter: T7
  Tag / fusion protein: HA (N terminal on backbone)
  Cloning method: Restriction Enzyme; 5′ cloning site BamH1 (unknown if destroyed); 3′ cloning site ECOR1 (unknown if destroyed)
  Sequencing primers: 5′ T7; 3′ SP6
Resource information
  A portion of this plasmid was derived from a plasmid made by: Addgene Plasmid 18949: HA-HIF1alpha-pcDNA3
Terms and licenses: Academic/Nonprofit Terms; Industry Terms: Not Available to Industry
How to cite: HA-HIF1a (S668A) was a gift from Wafik El-Deiry (Addgene plasmid # 49463 ; http://n2t.net/addgene:49463 ; RRID:Addgene_49463)
